>Addgene plasmid #46837 | pCRII-TOPO CMV-cGFP-mMALAT1_3' Mut U1/U2 Sense | depositor full sequence | sequence record 66682 | pCRII-TOPO CMV-cGFP-mMALAT1_3' Mut U1/U2 Sense sequence 7006 bps
AGCGCCCAATACGCAAACCGCCTCTCCCCGCGCGTTGGCCGATTCATTAATGCAGCTGGCACGACAGGTT
TCCCGACTGGAAAGCGGGCAGTGAGCGCAACGCAATTAATGTGAGTTAGCTCACTCATTAGGCACCCCAG
GCTTTACACTTTATGCTTCCGGCTCGTATGTTGTGTGGAATTGTGAGCGGATAACAATTTCACACAGGAA
ACAGCTATGACCATGATTACGCCAAGCTATTTAGGTGACACTATAGAATACTCAAGCTATGCATCAAGCT
TCTTTAAAAGGCCACTTGAACTCGCTTTCCATGGCGATTTGCCTTGTGAGCACTTTCAGGAGAGCCTGGA
AGCTGAAAAACGGTAGAAAAATTTCCGTGCGGGCCGTGGGGGGCTGGCGGCAACTGGGGGGCCGCAGATC
AGAGTGGGCCACTGGCAGCCAACGGCCCCCGGGGCTCAGGCGGGGAGCAGCTCTGTGGTGTGGGATTGAG
GCGTTTTCCAAGAGTGGGTTTTCACGTTTCTAAGATTTCCCAAGCAGACAGCCCGTGCTGCTCCGATTTC
TCGAACAAAAAAGCAAAACGTGTGGCTGTCTTGGGAGCAAGTCGCAGGACTGCAAGCAGTTGGGGGAGAA
AGTCCGCCATTTTGCCACTTCTCAACCGTCCCTGCAAGGCTGGGGCTCAGTTGCGTAATGGAAAGTAAAG
CCCTGAACTATCACACTTTAATCTTCCTTCAAAAGGTGGTAAACTATACCTACTGTCCCTCAAGAGAACA
CAAGAAGTGCTTTAAGAGGTATTTTAAAAGTTCCGGGGGTTTTGTGAGGTGTTTGATGACCCGTTTAAAA
TATGATTTCCATGTTTCTTTTGTCTAAAGTTTGCAGCTCAAATCTTTCCACACGCTAGTAATTTAAGTAT
TTCTGCATGTGTAGTTTGCATTCAAGTTCCATAAGCTGTTAAGAAAAATCTAGAAAAGTAAAACTAGAAC
CTATTTTTAACCGAAGAACTACTTTTTGCCTCCCTCACAAAGGCGGCGGAAGGTGATCGAATTCCGGTGA
TGCGAGTTGTTCTCCGTCGGATCCACATTGATTATTGACTAGTTATTAATAGTAATCAATTACGGGGTCA
TTAGTTCATAGCCCATATATGGAGTTCCGCGTTACATAACTTACGGTAAATGGCCCGCCTGGCTGACCGC
CCAACGACCCCCGCCCATTGACGTCAATAATGACGTATGTTCCCATAGTAACGCCAATAGGGACTTTCCA
TTGACGTCAATGGGTGGACTATTTACGGTAAACTGCCCACTTGGCAGTACATCAAGTGTATCATATGCCA
AGTACGCCCCCTATTGACGTCAATGACGGTAAATGGCCCGCCTGGCATTATGCCCAGTACATGACCTTAT
GGGACTTTCCTACTTGGCAGTACATCTACGTATTAGTCATCGCTATTACCATGGTGATGCGGTTTTGGCA
GTACATCAATGGGCGTGGATAGCGGTTTGACTCACGGGGATTTCCAAGTCTCCACCCCATTGACGTCAAT
GGGAGTTTGTTTTGGCACCAAAATCAACGGGACTTTCCAAAATGTCGTAACAACTCCGCCCCATTGACGC
AAATGGGCGGTAGGCGTGTACGGTGGGAGGTCTATATAAGCAGAGCTCTCTGGCTAACTAGAGAACCCAC
TGCTTACTGGCGATATCATGGCCAGCAAGGGCGAGGAGCTGTTCACCGGCGTGGTGCCCATCCTGGTGGA
GCTGGACGGCGATGTGAATGGCCACAAGTTCAGCGTGAGCGGCGAGGGCGAGGGCGATGCCACCTACGGC
AAGCTGACCCTGAAGTTCATCTGCACCACCGGCAAGCTGCCTGTGCCCTGGCCCACCCTGGTGACCACCC
TGAGCTACGGCGTGCAGTGCTTCTCACGCTACCCCGATCACATGAAGCAGCACGACTTCTTCAAGAGCGC
CATGCCTGAGGGCTACATCCAGGAGCGCACCATCTTCTTCGAGGATGACGGCAACTACAAGTCGCGCGCC
GAGGTGAAGTTCGAGGGCGATACCCTGGTGAATCGCATCGAGCTGACCGGCACCGATTTCAAGGAGGATG
GCAACATCCTGGGCAATAAGATGGAGTACAACTACAACGCCCACAATGTGTACATCATGACCGACAAGGC
CAAGAATGGCATCAAGGTGAACTTCAAGATCCGCCACAACATCGAGGATGGCAGCGTGCAGCTGGCCGAC
CACTACCAGCAGAATACCCCCATCGGCGATGGCCCTGTGCTGCTGCCCGATAACCACTACCTGTCCACCC
AGAGCGCCCTGTCCAAGGACCCCAACGAGAAGCGCGATCACATGATCTACTTCGGCTTCGTGACCGCCGC
CGGCATCACCCACGGCATGGACGAGCTGTACAAGTGAGCGGCCGCGATTCGTCAGTAGGGTTGTAAAGGT
TTAAAAATTCCTGAGAAAACAACCTTTTGTTTTCTCAGGTTTAAAAATTTGGCCTTTCCCTAGCTTTAAA
AAAAAAAAAGCAAAAGACGCTGGTGGCTGGCACTCCTGGTTTCCAGGACGGGGTTCAAGTCCCTGCGGTG
TCTTTGCTTGCGGCCGCGCTGTGCGGTAGGCATTGAGGCAGCCAGCGCAGGGGCTTCTGCTGAGGGGGCA
GGCGGAGCTTGAGGAAACCGCAGATAAGTTTTTTTCTCTTTGAAAGATAGAGATTAATACAACTACTTAA
AAAATATAGTCAATAGGTTACTAAGATATTGCTTAGCGTTAAGTTTTTAACGTAATTTTAATAGCTTAAG
ATTTTAAGAGAAAATATGAAGACTTAGAAGAGTAGCATGAGGAAGGAAAAGATAAAAGGTTTCTAAAACA
TGACGGAGGTTGAGATGAAGCTTCTTCATGGAGTAAAAAATGTATTTAAAAGAAAATTGAGAGAAAGGAC
TACAGAGCCCCGAATTAATACCAATAGAAGGGCAATGCTTTTAGATTAAAATGAAGGTGACTTAAACAGC
TTAAAGTTTAGTTTAAAAGTTGTAGGTGATTAAAATAATTTGAAGGCGATCTTTTAAAAAGAGATTAAAC
CGAAGGTGATTAAAAGACCTTGAAATCCATGACGCAGGGAGAATTGCGTCATTTAAAGCCTAGTTAACGC
ATTTACTAAACGCAGACGAAAATGGAAAGATTAATTGGGAGTGGTAGGATGAAACAATTTGGAGAAGATA
GAAGTTTGAAGTGGAAAACTGGAAGACAGAAGTACGGGAAGGCGAAGAAAAGAATAGAGAAGATAGGGAA
ATTAGAAGATAAAAACATACTTTTAGAAGAAAAAAGATAAATTTAAACCTGAAAAGTAGGAAGCAGAAGA
AAAAAGACAAGCTAGGAAACAAAAAGCTAAGGGCAAAATGTACAAACTCTCGAGCATGCATCTAGAGGGC
CCAATTCGCCCTATAGTGAGTCGTATTACAATTCACTGGCCGTCGTTTTACAACGTCGTGACTGGGAAAA
CCCTGGCGTTACCCAACTTAATCGCCTTGCAGCACATCCCCCTTTCGCCAGCTGGCGTAATAGCGAAGAG
GCCCGCACCGATCGCCCTTCCCAACAGTTGCGCAGCCTGAATGGCGAATGG
[124 nt withheld, positions 3622-3745]
C
[91 nt withheld, positions 3747-3837]
A
[49 nt withheld, positions 3839-3887]
CCTTTGACGTTGGAGTCCACGTTCTTT
[37 nt withheld, positions 3915-3951]
ACCCTATCTCGGTCTATTCTTTTGATTTATAAGGGATTTTGCCGATTTCGGCCTATTGGTTAAAAAATGA
GCTGATTTAACAAAAATTTAACGCGAATTTTAACAAAATTCAGGGCGCAAGGGCTGCTAAAGGAAGCGGA
ACACGTAGAAAGCCAGTCCGCAGAAACGGTGCTGACCCCGGATGAATGTCAGCTACTGGGCTATCTGGAC
AAGGGAAAACGCAAGCGCAAAGAGAAAGCAGGTAGCTTGCAGTGGGCTTACATGGCGATAGCTAGACTGG
GCGGTTTTATGGACAGCAAGCGAACCGGAATTGCCAGCTGGGGCGCCCTCTGGTAAGGTTGGGAAGCCCT
GCAAAGTAAACTGGATGGCTTTCTTGCCGCCAAGGATCTGATGGCGCAGGGGATCAAGATCTGATCAAGA
GACAGGATGAGGATCGTTTCGCATGATTGAACAAGATGGATTGCACGCAGGTTCTCCGGCCGCTTGGGTG
GAGAGGCTATTCGGCTATGACTGGGCACAACAGACAATCGGCTGCTCTGATGCCGCCGTGTTCCGGCTGT
CAGCGCAGGGGCGCCCGGTTCTTTTTGTCAAGACCGACCTGTCCGGTGCCCTGAATGAACTGCAGGACGA
GGCAGCGCGGCTATCGTGGCTGGCCACGACGGGCGTTCCTTGCGCAGCTGTGCTCGACGTTGTCACTGAA
GCGGGAAGGGACTGGCTGCTATTGGGCGAAGTGCCGGGGCAGGATCTCCTGTCATCCCACCTTGCTCCTG
CCGAGAAAGTATCCATCATGGCTGATGCAATGCGGCGGCTGCATACGCTTGATCCGGCTACCTGCCCATT
CGACCACCAAGCGAAACATCGCATCGAGCGAGCACGTACTCGGATGGAAGCCGGTCTTGTCGATCAGGAT
GATCTGGACGAAGAGCATCAGGGGCTCGCGCCAGCCGAACTGTTCGCCAGGCTCAAGGCGCGCATGCCCG
ACGGCGAGGATCTCGTCGTGACCCATGGCGATGCCTGCTTGCCGAATATCATGGTGGAAAATGGCCGCTT
TTCTGGATTCATCGACTGTGGCCGGCTGGGTGTGGCGGACCGCTATCAGGACATAGCGTTGGCTACCCGT
GATATTGCTGAAGAGCTTGGCGGCGAATGGGCTGACCGCTTCCTCGTGCTTTACGGTATCGCCGCTCCCG
ATTCGCAGCGCATCGCCTTCTATCGCCTTCTTGACGAGTTCTTCTGAATTGAAAAAGGAAGAGTATGAGT
ATTCAACATTTCCGTGTCGCCCTTATTCCCTTTTTTGCGGCATTTTGCCTTCCTGTTTTTGCTCACCCAG
AAACGCTGGTGAAAGTAAAAGATGCTGAAGATCAGTTGGGTGCACGAGTGGGTTACATCGAACTGGATCT
CAACAGCGGTAAGATCCTTGAGAGTTTTCGCCCCGAAGAACGTTTTCCAATGATGAGCACTTTTAAAGTT
CTGCTATGTGGCGCGGTATTATCCCGTATTGACGCCGGGCAAGAGCAACTCGGTCGCCGCATACACTATT
CTCAGAATGACTTGGTTGAGTACTCACCAGTCACAGAAAAGCATCTTACGGATGGCATGACAGTAAGAGA
ATTATGCAGTGCTGCCATAACCATGAGTGATAACACTGCGGCCAACTTACTTCTGACAACGATCGGAGGA
CCGAAGGAGCTAACCGCTTTTTTGCACAACATGGGGGATCATGTAACTCGCCTTGATCGTTGGGAACCGG
AGCTGAATGAAGCCATACCAAACGACGAGCGTGACACCACGATGCCTGTAGCAATGGCAACAACGTTGCG
CAAACTATTAACTGGCGAACTACTTACTCTAGCTTCCCGGCAACAATTAATAGACTGGATGGAGGCGGAT
AAAGTTGCAGGACCACTTCTGCGCTCGGCCCTTCCGGCTGGCTGGTTTATTGCTGATAAATCTGGAGCCG
GTGAGCGTGGGTCTCGCGGTATCATTGCAGCACTGGGGCCAGATGGTAAGCCCTCCCGTATCGTAGTTAT
CTACACGACGGGGAGTCAGGCAACTATGGATGAACGAAATAGACAGATCGCTGAGATAGGTGCCTCACTG
ATTAAGCATTGGTAACTGTCAGACCAAGTTTACTCATATATACTTTAGATTGATTTAAAACTTCATTTTT
AATTTAAAAGGATCTAGGTGAAGATCCTTTTTGATAATCTCATGACCAAAATCCCTTAACGTGAGTTTTC
GTTCCACTGAGCGTCAGACCCCGTAGAAAAGATCAAAGGATCTTCTTGAGATCCTTTTTTTCTGCGCGTA
ATCTGCTGCTTGCAAACAAAAAAACCACCGCTACCAGCGGTGGTTTGTTTGCCGGATCAAGAGCTACCAA
CTCTTTTTCCGAAGGTAACTGGCTTCAGCAGAGCGCAGATACCAAATACTGTTCTTCTAGTGTAGCCGTA
GTTAGGCCACCACTTCAAGAACTCTGTAGCACCGCCTACATACCTCGCTCTGCTAATCCTGTTACCAGTG
GCTGCTGCCAGTGGCGATAAGTCGTGTCTTACCGGGTTGGACTCAAGACGATAGTTACCGGATAAGGCGC
AGCGGTCGGGCTGAACGGGGGGTTCGTGCACACAGCCCAGCTTGGAGCGAACGACCTACACCGAACTGAG
ATACCTACAGCGTGAGCTATGAGAAAGCGCCACGCTTCCCGAAGGGAGAAAGGCGGACAGGTATCCGGTA
AGCGGCAGGGTCGGAACAGGAGAGCGCACGAGGGAGCTTCCAGGGGGAAACGCCTGGTATCTTTATAGTC
CTGTCGGGTTTCGCCACCTCTGACTTGAGCGTCGATTTTTGTGATGCTCGTCAGGGGGGCGGAGCCTATG
GAAAAACGCCAGCAACGCGGCCTTTTTACGGTTCCTGGCCTTTTGCTGGCCTTTTGCTCACATGTTCTTT
CCTGCGTTATCCCCTGATTCTGTGGATAACCGTATTACCGCCTTTGAGTGAGCTGATACCGCTCGCCGCA
GCCGAACGACCGAGCGCAGCGAGTCAGTGAGCGAGGAAGCGGAAG
Features (pLannotate 1.2.2; 18 found; start..end, strand, type, name):
      2..94      +  CDS            lacI (fragment): lac repressor; lacI; The lac repressor binds to the lac operator to inhibit transcription in E. coli. This inhibition can be relieved by adding lactose or isopropyl-β-D-thiogalactopyranoside (IPTG).
    107..128     +  protein_bind   CAP binding site: CAP binding activates transcription in the presence of cAMP. E. coli catabolite activator protein
    143..173     +  promoter       lac promoter: promoter for the E. coli lac operon
    181..197     +  protein_bind   lac operator: The lac repressor binds to the lac operator to inhibit transcription in E. coli. This inhibition can be relieved by adding lactose or isopropyl-β-D-thiogalactopyranoside (IPTG). lac repressor encoded by lacI
    239..257     +  promoter       SP6 promoter: promoter for bacteriophage SP6 RNA polymerase
   1075..1453    +  enhancer       CMV enhancer: human cytomegalovirus immediate early enhancer
   1454..1657    +  promoter       CMV promoter: human cytomegalovirus (CMV) immediate early promoter
   1653..1686    +  LTR            5' LTR (truncated) (fragment): truncated 5' long terminal repeat (LTR) from HIV-1
   1698..2414    +  CDS            AcGFP1: AcGFP1 is a basic (constitutively fluorescent) green fluorescent protein, derived from Aequorea coerulescens.
   2535..2591    +  ncRNA          mascRNA-menRNA: Accession: RF01684 - MALAT1-associated small cytoplasmic RNA/MEN beta RNA
   3440..3458    -  promoter       T7 promoter: promoter for bacteriophage T7 RNA polymerase
   3461..3618    +  CDS            lacZα (fragment): LacZα fragment of β-galactosidase; lacZ fragment
   3622..4050    +  rep_origin     f1 ori (sequence partly withheld): f1 bacteriophage origin of replication; arrow indicates direction of (+) strand synthesis
   4063..4362    +  CDS            tnpA (fragment): TN5P_ECOLX - Also known as tnp. Experimental evidence at protein level: Swiss-Prot protein existence level 1. Mediates transposition of transposon Tn5 by a 'cut and paste' mechanism. First, the monomeric transposase binds the 19 bp inverted DNA repeats flanking the transposon. Then, dimerization of the DNA- bound transposase creates a synaptic DNA complex. After nicking of the first DNA strand, excision of the transposon proceeds through a series of intermediates. The transposase then mediates the insertion of the transposon at a new site by strand transfer. The activity of the wild- type tran
   4394..5185    +  CDS            neo: KKA2_KLEPN - Also known as kan, nptII. Experimental evidence at protein level: Swiss-Prot protein existence level 1. Resistance to kanamycin, neomycin, paromomycin, ribostamycin, butirosin and gentamicin B. From Klebsiella pneumoniae.
   5189..5205    +  promoter       AmpR promoter (fragment): bla
   5206..6066    +  CDS            AmpR: β-lactamase; bla; confers resistance to ampicillin, carbenicillin, and related antibiotics
   6237..6825    +  rep_origin     ori: high-copy-number ColE1/pMB1/pBR322/pUC origin of replication
