[The description below was written by a language model from this plasmid's Addgene catalogue record and pLannotate feature annotations shown in this document.]
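Description:
pCRII-TOPO CMV-cGFP-mMALAT1_3' Mut U1/U2 Sense is a 7,006 bp mammalian expression reporter built in the Invitrogen pCRII-TOPO cloning backbone. It is maintained in E. coli at high copy through a ColE1/pUC-type origin and selected with ampicillin via the β-lactamase gene. The backbone also carries a neo/kanamycin resistance gene, an f1 origin for single-stranded DNA production, remnants of the lac promoter/operator and lacZα region, and SP6 and T7 phage promoters flanking the cloning site.

The payload is a CMV immediate-early enhancer and promoter driving a coral green fluorescent protein (cGFP) open reading frame of about 720 bp. The automated annotation labels this ORF as AcGFP1 on the basis of sequence similarity, whereas the catalogue entry calls it coral GFP. Downstream of the reporter lies the 3' end region of mouse MALAT1. The annotation detects the mascRNA element there, a tRNA-like structure whose cleavage normally generates the mature non-polyadenylated 3' end of the transcript. In the wild-type context, the U-rich motifs and A-rich tract upstream of this cleavage site fold into a triple helix that protects the RNA end in place of a poly(A) tail. This version carries mutations in U-rich motifs 1 and 2 (not itemised in the feature table), which disrupt the triple helix so that the cGFP transcript is degraded. "Sense" in the name presumably refers to the orientation of the cassette in the backbone, although the record does not define the term. A short annotated HIV-1 LTR fragment just after the CMV promoter is probably a minor sequence match rather than a functional viral element. The construct serves as a destabilised control in transfection experiments on how the MALAT1 3' structure supports RNA stability and expression.
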