Addgene plasmid #46837: pCRII-TOPO CMV-cGFP-mMALAT1_3' Mut U1/U2 Sense
Purpose: Express cGFP transcript ending in a mutant MALAT1 triple helix which causes the transcript to be degraded
Depositing lab: Phil Sharp. Depositing organization: Massachusetts Institute of Technology. Publication: A triple helix stabilizes the 3' ends of long noncoding RNAs that lack poly(A) tails. Wilusz JE, JnBaptiste CK, Lu LY, Kuhn CD, Joshua-Tor L, Sharp PA. Genes Dev. 2012 Nov 1;26(21):2392-407. doi: 10.1101/gad.204438.112. Epub 2012 Oct 16. PubMed 23073843.
Backbone
  Vector backbone: pCRII-TOPO
  Backbone manufacturer: Invitrogen
  Backbone size w/o insert (bp): 4000
  Total vector size (bp): 7006
  Vector type: Mammalian Expression
Growth in bacteria
  Bacterial resistance: Ampicillin, 100 μg/mL
  Growth temperature: 37°C
  Growth strain: Top10
  Copy number: High Copy
Gene/Insert
  Gene/Insert name: Coral Green Fluorescent Protein (cGFP)
  Insert size (bp): 720
  Promoter: CMV
  Cloning method: Restriction Enzyme; 5′ cloning site EcoRV (not destroyed); 3′ cloning site NotI (not destroyed)
  Sequencing primers: 5′ CGC AAA TGG GCG GTA GGC GTG
Terms and licenses: Academic/Nonprofit Terms; Industry Terms: Not Available to Industry
How to cite: pCRII-TOPO CMV-cGFP-mMALAT1_3' Mut U1/U2 Sense was a gift from Phil Sharp (Addgene plasmid # 46837 ; http://n2t.net/addgene:46837 ; RRID:Addgene_46837)
