>Addgene plasmid #46837 | pCRII-TOPO CMV-cGFP-mMALAT1_3' Mut U1/U2 Sense | addgene partial sequence | sequence record 68711 | AcGFP1-F 5'-ctgagggctacatccaggag-3'
AAGTCGCGCGCCGAGGTGAAGTTCGAGGGCGATACCCTGGTGAATCGCATCGAGCTGACCGGCACCGATT
TCAAGGAGGATGGCAACATCCTGGGCAATAAGATGGAGTACAACTACAACGCCCACAATGTGTACATCAT
GACCGACAAGGCCAAGAATGGCATCAAGGTGAACTTCAAGATCCGCCACAACATCGAGGATGGCAGCGTG
CAGCTGGCCGACCACTACCAGCAGAATACCCCCATCGGCGATGGCCCTGTGCTGCTGCCCGATAACCACT
ACCTGTCCACCCAGAGCGCCCTGTCCAAGGACCCCAACGAGAAGCGCGATCACATGATCTACTTCGGCTT
CGTGACCGCCGCCGCCATCACCCACGGCATGGATGAGCTGTACAAGTGAGCGGCCGCGATTCGTCAGTAG
GGTTGTAAAGGTTTAAAAATTCCTGAGAAAACAACCTTTTGTTTTCTCAGGTTTAAAAATTTGGCCTTTC
CCTAGCTTTAAAAAAAAAAAAGCAAAAGACGCTGGTGGCTGGCACTCCTGGTTTCCAGGACGGGGTTCAA
GTCCCTGCGGTGTCTTTGCTTGCGGCCGCGCTGTGCGGTAGGCATTGAGGCAGCCAGCGCAGGGGCTTCT
GCTGAGGGGGCAGGCGGAGCTTGAGGAAACCGCAGATAAGTTTTTTTCTCTTTGAAAGATAGAGATTAAT
ACAACTACTTAAAAAATATAGTCAATAGGTTACTAAGATATTGCTTAGCGTTAAGTTTTTAACGTAATTT
TAATAGCTTAAGATTTTAAGAGAAAATATGAAGACTTAGAAGAGTAGCATGAGGAAGGAAAAGATAAAAG
GTTTCTAAAACATGACGG
